Addgene plasmid #35980: pcDNA3.1-TAT-2-84-FLAG
Depositing lab: Susana Valente. Depositing organization: UF Scripps Biomedical Research. Publication: An Analog of the Natural Steroidal Alkaloid Cortistatin A Potently Suppresses Tat-Dependent HIV Transcription. Mousseau G, Clementz MA, Bakeman WN, Nagarsheth N, Cameron M, Shi J, Baran P, Fromentin R, Chomont N, Valente ST. Cell Host Microbe. 2012 Jul 19;12(1):97-108. 10.1016/j.chom.2012.05.016 PubMed 22817991.
Backbone
  Vector backbone: pcDNA3.1
  Backbone manufacturer: Invitrogen
  Backbone size w/o insert (bp): 5428
  Vector type: Mammalian Expression
  Selectable markers: Neomycin (select with G418)
Growth in bacteria
  Bacterial resistance: Ampicillin, 100 μg/mL
  Growth temperature: 37°C
  Growth strain: DH5alpha
  Copy number: Unknown
Gene/Insert
  Gene/Insert name: transactivating protein (alt name: tat; p14)
  Insert size (bp): 261
  Mutation: tat from HIV2 84 amino acids
  GenBank ID: 155871
  Entrez Gene: tat (a.k.a. HIV1gp5)
  Tag / fusion protein: Flag (C terminal on insert)
  Cloning method: Restriction Enzyme; 5′ cloning site HindIII (not destroyed); 3′ cloning site XbaI (not destroyed)
  Sequencing primers: 5′ CMV fwd; 3′ BGH rev
Terms and licenses: Academic/Nonprofit Terms; Industry Terms: Not Available to Industry
How to cite: pcDNA3.1-TAT-2-84-FLAG was a gift from Susana Valente (Addgene plasmid # 35980 ; http://n2t.net/addgene:35980 ; RRID:Addgene_35980)
