[The description below was written by a language model from this plasmid's Addgene catalogue record and pLannotate feature annotations shown in this document.]
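Description:
pcDNA3.1-TAT-2-84-FLAG is a mammalian expression plasmid built on the pcDNA3.1 backbone that drives production of an 84-amino-acid form of the HIV-2 Tat transactivator carrying a C-terminal FLAG epitope. The roughly 260 bp insert was placed between the HindIII and XbaI sites of the polylinker. Although the catalogue's gene cross-reference points to the HIV-1 tat entry, both the mutation field and the feature annotation (which matches Tat from HIV-2 subtype A, isolate ROD) identify the coding sequence as HIV-2 derived. Transcription comes from the human cytomegalovirus immediate-early enhancer and promoter and terminates at the bovine growth hormone polyadenylation signal. A T7 promoter upstream of the insert allows in vitro transcription. A V5 tag sequence is annotated downstream of the FLAG tag, but the record does not indicate whether it is translated, and only the FLAG tag is listed as a fusion. The short "5' LTR" hit at the end of the CMV promoter and the small ble, lacI and extra SV40 promoter fragments appear to be backbone remnants or annotation artefacts, not functional parts.

In E. coli the plasmid replicates from a high-copy ColE1/pUC-type origin and is selected with ampicillin through the β-lactamase gene. An f1 origin is also present for single-stranded DNA production. For mammalian cells, an SV40 early promoter drives the neomycin phosphotransferase gene with an SV40 poly(A) signal, permitting G418 selection of stable transfectants. The associated publication concerns inhibition of Tat-dependent HIV transcription, so the construct is presumably used to express detectable, immunoprecipitable HIV-2 Tat in transfected cells for transactivation or binding studies.
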