Features (pLannotate 1.2.2; 22 found; start..end, strand, type, name):
     28..80      -  misc_feature   bom (fragment): basis of mobility region from pBR322
    235..614     +  enhancer       CMV enhancer: human cytomegalovirus immediate early enhancer
    615..818     +  promoter       CMV promoter: human cytomegalovirus (CMV) immediate early promoter
    814..847     +  LTR            5' LTR (truncated) (fragment): truncated 5' long terminal repeat (LTR) from HIV-1
    863..881     +  promoter       T7 promoter: promoter for bacteriophage T7 RNA polymerase
    911..1162    +  CDS            tat (fragment): TAT_HV2RO - Experimental evidence at protein level: Swiss-Prot protein existence level 1. Extracellular circulating Tat can be endocytosed by surrounding uninfected cells via the binding to several surface receptors. Endosomal low pH allows Tat to cross the endosome membrane to enter the cytosol and eventually further translocate into the nucleus, thereby inducing severe cell dysfunctions ranging from cell activation to cell death. Through (By similarity). From Human immunodeficiency virus type 2 subtype A (isolate ROD) (HIV-2).
   1166..1186    +  CDS            FLAG (fragment): FLAG® epitope tag, followed by an enterokinase cleavage site
   1218..1259    +  CDS            V5 tag: epitope tag from simian virus 5
   1315..1539    +  polyA_signal   bGH poly(A) signal: bovine growth hormone polyadenylation signal
   1543..1564    +  promoter       SV40 promoter (fragment): SV40 enhancer and early promoter
   1585..2013    +  rep_origin     f1 ori (sequence partly withheld): f1 bacteriophage origin of replication; arrow indicates direction of (+) strand synthesis
   2027..2356    +  promoter       SV40 promoter: SV40 enhancer and early promoter
   2423..3214    +  CDS            neo: KKA2_KLEPN - Also known as kan, nptII. Experimental evidence at protein level: Swiss-Prot protein existence level 1. Resistance to kanamycin, neomycin, paromomycin, ribostamycin, butirosin and gentamicin B. From Klebsiella pneumoniae.
   3240..3398    +  CDS            ble (fragment): BLE_KLEPN - Experimental evidence at protein level: Swiss-Prot protein existence level 1. Binding protein with a strong affinity to the bleomycin family of antibiotics. Binds to CL990; an antimitotic-antibiotic compound. From Klebsiella pneumoniae.
   3393..3514    +  polyA_signal   SV40 poly(A) signal: SV40 polyadenylation signal
   3587..3603    -  protein_bind   lac operator: The lac repressor binds to the lac operator to inhibit transcription in E. coli. This inhibition can be relieved by adding lactose or isopropyl-β-D-thiogalactopyranoside (IPTG). lac repressor encoded by lacI
   3611..3641    -  promoter       lac promoter: promoter for the E. coli lac operon
   3656..3677    -  protein_bind   CAP binding site: CAP binding activates transcription in the presence of cAMP. E. coli catabolite activator protein
   3690..3782    -  CDS            lacI (fragment): lac repressor; lacI; The lac repressor binds to the lac operator to inhibit transcription in E. coli. This inhibition can be relieved by adding lactose or isopropyl-β-D-thiogalactopyranoside (IPTG).
   3965..4553    -  rep_origin     ori: high-copy-number ColE1/pMB1/pBR322/pUC origin of replication
   4724..5584    -  CDS            AmpR: β-lactamase; bla; confers resistance to ampicillin, carbenicillin, and related antibiotics
   5585..5689    -  promoter       AmpR promoter: bla
>Addgene plasmid #35980 | pcDNA3.1-TAT-2-84-FLAG | depositor full sequence | sequence record 44481 | pcDNA3.1-TAT-2-84-FLAG sequence 5720 bps
GACGGATCGGGAGATCTCCCGATCCCCTATGGTGCACTCTCAGTACAATCTGCTCTGATGCCGCATAGTT
AAGCCAGTATCTGCTCCCTGCTTGTGTGTTGGAGGTCGCTGAGTAGTGCGCGAGCAAAATTTAAGCTACA
ACAAGGCAAGGCTTGACCGACAATTGCATGAAGAATCTGCTTAGGGTTAGGCGTTTTGCGCTGCTTCGCG
ATGTACGGGCCAGATATACGCGTTGACATTGATTATTGACTAGTTATTAATAGTAATCAATTACGGGGTC
ATTAGTTCATAGCCCATATATGGAGTTCCGCGTTACATAACTTACGGTAAATGGCCCGCCTGGCTGACCG
CCCAACGACCCCCGCCCATTGACGTCAATAATGACGTATGTTCCCATAGTAACGCCAATAGGGACTTTCC
ATTGACGTCAATGGGTGGAGTATTTACGGTAAACTGCCCACTTGGCAGTACATCAAGTGTATCATATGCC
AAGTACGCCCCCTATTGACGTCAATGACGGTAAATGGCCCGCCTGGCATTATGCCCAGTACATGACCTTA
TGGGACTTTCCTACTTGGCAGTACATCTACGTATTAGTCATCGCTATTACCATGGTGATGCGGTTTTGGC
AGTACATCAATGGGCGTGGATAGCGGTTTGACTCACGGGGATTTCCAAGTCTCCACCCCATTGACGTCAA
TGGGAGTTTGTTTTGGCACCAAAATCAACGGGACTTTCCAAAATGTCGTAACAACTCCGCCCCATTGACG
CAAATGGGCGGTAGGCGTGTACGGTGGGAGGTCTATATAAGCAGAGCTCTCTGGCTAACTAGAGAACCCA
CTGCTTACTGGCTTATCGAAATTAATACGACTCACTATAGGGAGACCCAAGCTGGCTAGTTAAGCTTACC
ATGGAGACACCCTTGAAGGCGCCAGAGAGCTCATTAAAGTCCTGCAACGAGCCCTTTTCACGCACTTCAG
AGCAGGATGTGGCCACTCAAGAATTGGCCAGACAAGGGGAGGAAATCCTCTCTCAGCTATACCGACCCCT
AGAAACATGCAATAACTCATGCTATTGTAAGCGATGCTGCTACCATTGTCAGATGTGTTTTCTAAACAAG
GGGCTCGGGATATGTTATGAACGAAAGGGCAGACGAAGAAGGGACTACAAGGACGACGATGACAAGTAGA
CGCAGTCTAGAGGGCCCGCGGTTCGAAGGTAAGCCTATCCCTAACCCTCTCCTCGGTCTCGATTCTACGC
GTACCGGTCATCATCACCATCACCATTGAGTTTAAACCCGCTGATCAGCCTCGACTGTGCCTTCTAGTTG
CCAGCCATCTGTTGTTTGCCCCTCCCCCGTGCCTTCCTTGACCCTGGAAGGTGCCACTCCCACTGTCCTT
TCCTAATAAAATGAGGAAATTGCATCGCATTGTCTGAGTAGGTGTCATTCTATTCTGGGGGGTGGGGTGG
GGCAGGACAGCAAGGGGGAGGATTGGGAAGACAATAGCAGGCATGCTGGGGATGCGGTGGGCTCTATGGC
TTCTGAGGCGGAAAGAACCAGCTGGGGCTCTAGGGGGTATCCCC
[124 nt withheld, positions 1585-1708]
C
[91 nt withheld, positions 1710-1800]
A
[49 nt withheld, positions 1802-1850]
CCTTTGACGTTGGAGTCCACGTTCTTT
[37 nt withheld, positions 1878-1914]
ACCCTATCTCGGTCTATTCTTTTGATTTATAAGGGATTTTGCCGATTTCGGCCTATTGGTTAAAAAATGA
GCTGATTTAACAAAAATTTAACGCGAATTAATTCTGTGGAATGTGTGTCAGTTAGGGTGTGGAAAGTCCC
CAGGCTCCCCAGCAGGCAGAAGTATGCAAAGCATGCATCTCAATTAGTCAGCAACCAGGTGTGGAAAGTC
CCCAGGCTCCCCAGCAGGCAGAAGTATGCAAAGCATGCATCTCAATTAGTCAGCAACCATAGTCCCGCCC
CTAACTCCGCCCATCCCGCCCCTAACTCCGCCCAGTTCCGCCCATTCTCCGCCCCATGGCTGACTAATTT
TTTTTATTTATGCAGAGGCCGAGGCCGCCTCTGCCTCTGAGCTATTCCAGAAGTAGTGAGGAGGCTTTTT
TGGAGGCCTAGGCTTTTGCAAAAAGCTCCCGGGAGCTTGTATATCCATTTTCGGATCTGATCAAGAGACA
GGATGAGGATCGTTTCGCATGATTGAACAAGATGGATTGCACGCAGGTTCTCCGGCCGCTTGGGTGGAGA
GGCTATTCGGCTATGACTGGGCACAACAGACAATCGGCTGCTCTGATGCCGCCGTGTTCCGGCTGTCAGC
GCAGGGGCGCCCGGTTCTTTTTGTCAAGACCGACCTGTCCGGTGCCCTGAATGAACTGCAGGACGAGGCA
GCGCGGCTATCGTGGCTGGCCACGACGGGCGTTCCTTGCGCAGCTGTGCTCGACGTTGTCACTGAAGCGG
GAAGGGACTGGCTGCTATTGGGCGAAGTGCCGGGGCAGGATCTCCTGTCATCTCACCTTGCTCCTGCCGA
GAAAGTATCCATCATGGCTGATGCAATGCGGCGGCTGCATACGCTTGATCCGGCTACCTGCCCATTCGAC
CACCAAGCGAAACATCGCATCGAGCGAGCACGTACTCGGATGGAAGCCGGTCTTGTCGATCAGGATGATC
TGGACGAAGAGCATCAGGGGCTCGCGCCAGCCGAACTGTTCGCCAGGCTCAAGGCGCGCATGCCCGACGG
CGAGGATCTCGTCGTGACCCATGGCGATGCCTGCTTGCCGAATATCATGGTGGAAAATGGCCGCTTTTCT
GGATTCATCGACTGTGGCCGGCTGGGTGTGGCGGACCGCTATCAGGACATAGCGTTGGCTACCCGTGATA
TTGCTGAAGAGCTTGGCGGCGAATGGGCTGACCGCTTCCTCGTGCTTTACGGTATCGCCGCTCCCGATTC
GCAGCGCATCGCCTTCTATCGCCTTCTTGACGAGTTCTTCTGAGCGGGACTCTGGGGTTCGCGAAATGAC
CGACCAAGCGACGCCCAACCTGCCATCACGAGATTTCGATTCCACCGCCGCCTTCTATGAAAGGTTGGGC
TTCGGAATCGTTTTCCGGGACGCCGGCTGGATGATCCTCCAGCGCGGGGATCTCATGCTGGAGTTCTTCG
CCCACCCCAACTTGTTTATTGCAGCTTATAATGGTTACAAATAAAGCAATAGCATCACAAATTTCACAAA
TAAAGCATTTTTTTCACTGCATTCTAGTTGTGGTTTGTCCAAACTCATCAATGTATCTTATCATGTCTGT
ATACCGTCGACCTCTAGCTAGAGCTTGGCGTAATCATGGTCATAGCTGTTTCCTGTGTGAAATTGTTATC
CGCTCACAATTCCACACAACATACGAGCCGGAAGCATAAAGTGTAAAGCCTGGGGTGCCTAATGAGTGAG
CTAACTCACATTAATTGCGTTGCGCTCACTGCCCGCTTTCCAGTCGGGAAACCTGTCGTGCCAGCTGCAT
TAATGAATCGGCCAACGCGCGGGGAGAGGCGGTTTGCGTATTGGGCGCTCTTCCGCTTCCTCGCTCACTG
ACTCGCTGCGCTCGGTCGTTCGGCTGCGGCGAGCGGTATCAGCTCACTCAAAGGCGGTAATACGGTTATC
CACAGAATCAGGGGATAACGCAGGAAAGAACATGTGAGCAAAAGGCCAGCAAAAGGCCAGGAACCGTAAA
AAGGCCGCGTTGCTGGCGTTTTTCCATAGGCTCCGCCCCCCTGACGAGCATCACAAAAATCGACGCTCAA
GTCAGAGGTGGCGAAACCCGACAGGACTATAAAGATACCAGGCGTTTCCCCCTGGAAGCTCCCTCGTGCG
CTCTCCTGTTCCGACCCTGCCGCTTACCGGATACCTGTCCGCCTTTCTCCCTTCGGGAAGCGTGGCGCTT
TCTCATAGCTCACGCTGTAGGTATCTCAGTTCGGTGTAGGTCGTTCGCTCCAAGCTGGGCTGTGTGCACG
AACCCCCCGTTCAGCCCGACCGCTGCGCCTTATCCGGTAACTATCGTCTTGAGTCCAACCCGGTAAGACA
CGACTTATCGCCACTGGCAGCAGCCACTGGTAACAGGATTAGCAGAGCGAGGTATGTAGGCGGTGCTACA
GAGTTCTTGAAGTGGTGGCCTAACTACGGCTACACTAGAAGAACAGTATTTGGTATCTGCGCTCTGCTGA
AGCCAGTTACCTTCGGAAAAAGAGTTGGTAGCTCTTGATCCGGCAAACAAACCACCGCTGGTAGCGGTGG
TTTTTTTGTTTGCAAGCAGCAGATTACGCGCAGAAAAAAAGGATCTCAAGAAGATCCTTTGATCTTTTCT
ACGGGGTCTGACGCTCAGTGGAACGAAAACTCACGTTAAGGGATTTTGGTCATGAGATTATCAAAAAGGA
TCTTCACCTAGATCCTTTTAAATTAAAAATGAAGTTTTAAATCAATCTAAAGTATATATGAGTAAACTTG
GTCTGACAGTTACCAATGCTTAATCAGTGAGGCACCTATCTCAGCGATCTGTCTATTTCGTTCATCCATA
GTTGCCTGACTCCCCGTCGTGTAGATAACTACGATACGGGAGGGCTTACCATCTGGCCCCAGTGCTGCAA
TGATACCGCGAGACCCACGCTCACCGGCTCCAGATTTATCAGCAATAAACCAGCCAGCCGGAAGGGCCGA
GCGCAGAAGTGGTCCTGCAACTTTATCCGCCTCCATCCAGTCTATTAATTGTTGCCGGGAAGCTAGAGTA
AGTAGTTCGCCAGTTAATAGTTTGCGCAACGTTGTTGCCATTGCTACAGGCATCGTGGTGTCACGCTCGT
CGTTTGGTATGGCTTCATTCAGCTCCGGTTCCCAACGATCAAGGCGAGTTACATGATCCCCCATGTTGTG
CAAAAAAGCGGTTAGCTCCTTCGGTCCTCCGATCGTTGTCAGAAGTAAGTTGGCCGCAGTGTTATCACTC
ATGGTTATGGCAGCACTGCATAATTCTCTTACTGTCATGCCATCCGTAAGATGCTTTTCTGTGACTGGTG
AGTACTCAACCAAGTCATTCTGAGAATAGTGTATGCGGCGACCGAGTTGCTCTTGCCCGGCGTCAATACG
GGATAATACCGCGCCACATAGCAGAACTTTAAAAGTGCTCATCATTGGAAAACGTTCTTCGGGGCGAAAA
CTCTCAAGGATCTTACCGCTGTTGAGATCCAGTTCGATGTAACCCACTCGTGCACCCAACTGATCTTCAG
CATCTTTTACTTTCACCAGCGTTTCTGGGTGAGCAAAAACAGGAAGGCAAAATGCCGCAAAAAAGGGAAT
AAGGGCGACACGGAAATGTTGAATACTCATACTCTTCCTTTTTCAATATTATTGAAGCATTTATCAGGGT
TATTGTCTCATGAGCGGATACATATTTGAATGTATTTAGAAAAATAAACAAATAGGGGTTCCGCGCACAT
TTCCCCGAAAAGTGCCACCTGACGTC
