>Addgene plasmid #35980 | pcDNA3.1-TAT-2-84-FLAG | addgene partial sequence | sequence record 45215 | BGH-rev 5'-TAGAAGGCACAGTCGAGG-3'
GGTGAGATGACCGGTACGCGTAGAATCGAGACCGAGGAGAGGGTTAGGGATAGGCNTTTTATTCGAACCG
CGGGCCCTCTAGACTGCGTCTACTTGTCATCGTCGTCCTTGTAGTCCCTTCTTCGTCTGCCCTTTCGTTC
ATAACATATCCCGAGCCCCTTGTTTAGAAAACACATCTGACAATGGTAGCAGCATCGCTTACAATAGCAT
GAGTTATTGCATGTTTCTAGGGGTCGGTATAGCTGAGAGAGGATTTCCTCCCCTTGTCTGGCCAATTCTT
GAGTGGCCACATCCTGCTCTGAAGTGCGTGAAAAGGGCTCGTTGCAGGACTTTAATGAGCTCTCTGGCGC
CTTCAAGGGTGTCTCCATGGTAAGCTTAACTAGCCAGCTTGGGTCTCCCTATAGTGAGTCGTATTAATTT
CGATAAGCCAGTAAGCAGTGGGTTCTCTAGTTAGCCAGAGAGCTCTGCTTATATAGACCTCCCACCGTAC
ACGCCTACCGCCCATTTGCGTCAATGGGGCGGAGTTGTTACGACATTTTGGAAAGTCCCGTTGATTTTGG
TGCCAAAACAAACTCCCATTGACGTCAATGGGGTGGAGACTTGGAAATCCCCGTGAGTCAAACCGCTATC
CACGCCCATTGATGTACTGCCAAAACCGCATCACCATGGTAATAGCGATGACTAATACGTAGATGTACTG
CCAAGTAGGAAAGTCCCATAAGGTCATGTACTGGGCATAATGCCAGGCGGGCCATTTACCGTCATTGACG
TCAATAGGGGGCGTACTTGGCATATGATACACTTGATGTACTGCCAAGTGGGCAGTTTACCGTAAATACT
CCACCCCATTGACGTCAATGGAAAGTCCCTATTTGGCGTTACTATGGGAAC
